>Addgene plasmid #67005 | pMAL-c5X-AB12 | depositor full sequence | sequence record 115446 | Full Sequence
CCGACACCATCGAATGGTGCAAAACCTTTCGCGGTATGGCATGATAGCGCCCGGAAGAGAGTCAATTCAG
GGTGGTGAATGTGAAACCAGTAACGTTATACGATGTCGCAGAGTATGCCGGTGTCTCTTATCAGACCGTT
TCCCGCGTGGTGAACCAGGCCAGCCACGTTTCTGCGAAAACGCGGGAAAAAGTGGAAGCGGCGATGGCGG
AGCTGAATTACATTCCCAACCGCGTGGCACAACAACTGGCGGGCAAACAGTCGTTGCTGATTGGCGTTGC
CACCTCCAGTCTGGCCCTGCACGCGCCGTCGCAAATTGTCGCGGCGATTAAATCTCGCGCCGATCAACTG
GGTGCCAGCGTGGTGGTGTCGATGGTAGAACGAAGCGGCGTCGAAGCCTGTAAAGCGGCGGTGCACAATC
TTCTCGCGCAACGCGTCAGTGGGCTGATCATTAACTATCCGCTGGATGACCAGGATGCCATTGCTGTGGA
AGCTGCCTGCACTAATGTTCCGGCGTTATTTCTTGATGTCTCTGACCAGACACCCATCAACAGTATTATT
TTCTCCCATGAAGACGGTACGCGACTGGGCGTGGAGCATCTGGTCGCATTGGGTCACCAGCAAATCGCGC
TGTTAGCGGGCCCATTAAGTTCTGTCTCGGCGCGTCTGCGTCTGGCTGGCTGGCATAAATATCTCACTCG
CAATCAAATTCAGCCGATAGCGGAACGGGAAGGCGACTGGAGTGCCATGTCCGGTTTTCAACAAACCATG
CAAATGCTGAATGAGGGCATCGTTCCCACTGCGATGCTGGTTGCCAACGATCAGATGGCGCTGGGCGCAA
TGCGCGCCATTACCGAGTCCGGGCTGCGCGTTGGTGCGGATATTTCGGTAGTGGGATACGACGATACCGA
AGACAGCTCATGTTATATCCCGCCGTTAACCACCATCAAACAGGATTTTCGCCTGCTGGGGCAAACCAGC
GTGGACCGCTTGCTGCAACTCTCTCAGGGCCAGGCGGTGAAGGGCAATCAGCTGTTGCCCGTCTCACTGG
TGAAAAGAAAAACCACCCTGGCGCCCAATACGCAAACCGCCTCTCCCCGCGCGTTGGCCGATTCATTAAT
GCAGCTGGCACGACAGGTTTCCCGACTGGAAAGCGGGCAGTGAGCGCAACGCAATTAATGTAAGTTAGCT
CACTCATTAGGCACAATTCTCATGTTTGACAGCTTATCATCGACTGCACGGTGCACCAATGCTTCTGGCG
TCAGGCAGCCATCGGAAGCTGTGGTATGGCTGTGCAGGTCGTAAATCACTGCATAATTCGTGTCGCTCAA
GGCGCACTCCCGTTCTGGATAATGTTTTTTGCGCCGACATCATAACGGTTCTGGCAAATATTCTGAAATG
AGCTGTTGACAATTAATCATCGGCTCGTATAATGTGTGGAATTGTGAGCGGATAACAATTTCACACAGGA
AACAGCCAGTCCGTTTAGGTGTTTTCACGAGCAATTGACCAACAAGGACCATAGATTATGAAAATCGAAG
AAGGTAAACTGGTAATCTGGATTAACGGCGATAAAGGCTATAACGGTCTCGCTGAAGTCGGTAAGAAATT
CGAGAAAGATACCGGAATTAAAGTCACCGTTGAGCATCCGGATAAACTGGAAGAGAAATTCCCACAGGTT
GCGGCAACTGGCGATGGCCCTGACATTATCTTCTGGGCACACGACCGCTTTGGTGGCTACGCTCAATCTG
GCCTGTTGGCTGAAATCACCCCGGACAAAGCGTTCCAGGACAAGCTGTATCCGTTTACCTGGGATGCCGT
ACGTTACAACGGCAAGCTGATTGCTTACCCGATCGCTGTTGAAGCGTTATCGCTGATTTATAACAAAGAT
CTGCTGCCGAACCCGCCAAAAACCTGGGAAGAGATCCCGGCGCTGGATAAAGAACTGAAAGCGAAAGGTA
AGAGCGCGCTGATGTTCAACCTGCAAGAACCGTACTTCACCTGGCCGCTGATTGCTGCTGACGGGGGTTA
TGCGTTCAAGTATGAAAACGGCAAGTACGACATTAAAGACGTGGGCGTGGATAACGCTGGCGCGAAAGCG
GGTCTGACCTTCCTGGTTGACCTGATTAAAAACAAACACATGAATGCAGACACCGATTACTCCATCGCAG
AAGCTGCCTTTAATAAAGGCGAAACAGCGATGACCATCAACGGCCCGTGGGCATGGTCCAACATCGACAC
CAGCAAAGTGAATTATGGTGTAACGGTACTGCCGACCTTCAAGGGTCAACCATCCAAACCGTTCGTTGGC
GTGCTGAGCGCAGGTATTAACGCCGCCAGTCCGAACAAAGAGCTGGCAAAAGAGTTCCTCGAAAACTATC
TGCTGACTGATGAAGGTCTGGAAGCGGTTAATAAAGACAAACCGCTGGGTGCCGTAGCGCTGAAGTCTTA
CGAGGAAGAGTTGGTGAAAGATCCGCGTATTGCCGCCACTATGGAAAACGCCCAGAAAGGTGAAATCATG
CCGAACATCCCGCAGATGTCCGCTTTCTGGTATGCCGTGCGTACTGCGGTGATCAACGCCGCCAGCGGTC
GTCAGACTGTCGATGAAGCCCTGAAAGACGCGCAGACTAATTCGAGCTCGAACAACAACAACAATAACAA
TAACAACAACCTCGGGATCGAGGGAAGGTCTTCCGGTTTCGGCGGTATGGGTGGCGGTAATGCTGGGTTT
GGGGGAATGGGTGGAGGCAAAGCAGGTTTTGGAGGCATGGGCGGCGGAAATGCCGGATTCGGTGGCATGG
GTGGTGGGAACGCGGGCTTCGGTGGAATGGGTGGGGGCAAGGCAGGGTTCGGTGGTATGGGTGGTGGTAA
CGCCGGTTTTGGTGGGATGGGTGGTGGAAACGCTGGATTTGGCGGGATGGGTGGGGGAAAGGCTGGTTTC
GGTGGGATGGGCGGTGGTAATGCGGGTTTTGGCGGAATGGGTGGTGGCAATGCAGGATTTGGTGGTATGG
GCGGTGGAAAAGCTGGCTTTGGTGGAATGGGCGGGGGCAACGCAGGCTCGGGACATCATCACCACCATCA
TTAATAATGAAGCTTCAAATAAAACGAAAGGCTCAGTCGAAAGACTGGGCCTTTCGTTTTATCTGTTGTT
TGTCGGTGAACGCTCTCCTGAGTAGGACAAATCCGCCGGGAGCGGATTTGAACGTTGCGAAGCAACGGCC
CGGAGGGTGGCGGGCAGGACGCCCGCCATAAACTGCCAGGCATCAAATTAAGCAGAAGGCCATCCTGACG
GATGGCCTTTTTGCGTTTCTACAAACTCTTTCGGTCCGTTGTTTATTTTTCTAAATACATTCAAATATGT
ATCCGCTCATGAGACAATAACCCTGATAAATGCTTCAATAATATTGAAAAAGGAAGAGTATGAGTATTCA
ACATTTCCGTGTCGCCCTTATTCCCTTTTTTGCGGCATTTTGCCTTCCTGTTTTTGCTCACCCAGAAACG
CTGGTGAAAGTAAAAGATGCTGAAGATCAGTTGGGTGCACGAGTGGGTTACATCGAACTGGATCTCAACA
GCGGTAAGATCCTTGAGAGTTTTCGCCCCGAAGAACGTTTCCCAATGATGAGCACTTTTAAAGTTCTGCT
ATGTGGCGCGGTATTATCCCGTGTTGACGCCGGGCAAGAGCAACTCGGTCGCCGCATACACTATTCTCAG
AATGACTTGGTTGAGTACTCACCAGTCACAGAAAAGCATCTTACGGATGGCATGACAGTAAGAGAATTAT
GCAGTGCTGCCATAACCATGAGTGATAACACTGCGGCCAACTTACTTCTGACAACGATCGGAGGACCGAA
GGAGCTAACCGCTTTTTTGCACAACATGGGGGATCATGTAACTCGCCTTGATCGTTGGGAACCGGAGCTG
AATGAAGCCATACCAAACGACGAGCGTGACACCACGATGCCTGTAGCAATGGCAACAACGTTGCGCAAAC
TATTAACTGGCGAACTACTTACTCTAGCTTCCCGGCAACAATTAATAGACTGGATGGAGGCGGATAAAGT
TGCAGGACCACTTCTGCGCTCGGCCCTTCCGGCTGGCTGGTTTATTGCTGATAAATCTGGAGCCGGTGAG
CGTGGGTCTCGCGGTATCATTGCAGCACTGGGGCCAGATGGTAAGCCCTCCCGTATCGTAGTTATCTACA
CGACGGGGAGTCAGGCAACTATGGATGAACGAAATAGACAGATCGCTGAGATAGGTGCCTCACTGATTAA
GCATTGGTAACTGTCAGACCAAGTTTACTCATATATACTTTAGATTGATTTCCTTAGGACTGAGCGTCAA
CCCCGTAGAAAAGATCAAAGGATCTTCTTGAGATCCTTTTTTTCTGCGCGTAATCTGCTGCTTGCAAACA
AAAAAACCACCGCTACCAGCGGTGGTTTGTTTGCCGGATCAAGAGCTACCAACTCTTTTTCCGAAGGTAA
CTGGCTTCAGCAGAGCGCAGATACCAAATACTGTCCTTCTAGTGTAGCCGTAGTTAGGCCACCACTTCAA
GAACTCTGTAGCACCGCCTACATACCTCGCTCTGCTAATCCTGTTACCAGTGGCTGCTGCCAGTGGCGAT
AAGTCGTGTCTTACCGGGTTGGACTCAAGACGATAGTTACCGGATAAGGCGCAGCGGTCGGGCTGAACGG
GGGGTTCGTGCACACAGCCCAGCTTGGAGCGAACGACCTACACCGAACTGAGATACCTACAGCGTGAGCT
ATGAGAAAGCGCCACGCTTCCCGAAGGGAGAAAGGCGGACAGGTATCCGGTAAGCGGCAGGGTCGGAACA
GGAGAGCGCACGAGGGAGCTTCCAGGGGGAAACGCCTGGTATCTTTATAGTCCTGTCGGGTTTCGCCACC
TCTGACTTGAGCGTCGATTTTTGTGATGCTCGTCAGGGGGGCGGAGCCTATGGAAAAACGCCAGCAACGC
GGCCTTTTTACGGTTCCTGGCCTTTTGCTGGCCTTTTGCTCACATGTTCTTTCCTGCGTTATCCCCTGAT
TCTGTGGATAACCGTATTACCGCCTTTGAGTGAGCTGATACCGCTCGCCGCAGCCGAACGACCGAGCGCA
GCGAGTCAGTGAGCGAGGAAGCGGAAGAGCGCCTGATGCGGTATTTTCTCCTTACGCATCTGTGCGGTAT
TTCACACCGCATATAAGGTGCACTGTGACTGGGTCATGGCTGCGCCCCGACACCCGCCAACACCCGCTGA
CGCGCCCTGACGGGCTTGTCTGCTCCCGGCATCCGCTTACAGACAAGCTGTGACCGTCTCCGGGAGCTGC
ATGTGTCAGAGGTTTTCACCGTCATCACCGAAACGCGCGAGGCAGCTGCGGTAAAGCTCATCAGCGTGGT
CGTGCAGCGATTCACAGATGTCTGCCTGTTCATCCGCGTCCAGCTCGTTGAGTTTCTCCAGAAGCGTTAA
TGTCTGGCTTCTGATAAAGCGGGCCATGTTAAGGGCGGTTTTTTCCTGTTTGGTCACTGATGCCTCCGTG
TAAGGGGGATTTCTGTTCATGGGGGTAATGATACCGATGAAACGAGAGAGGATGCTCACGATACGGGTTA
CTGATGATGAACATGCCCGGTTACTGGAACGTTGTGAGGGTAAACAACTGGCGGTATGGATGCGGCGGGA
CCAGAGAAAAATCACTCAGGGTCAATGCCAGCGCTTCGTTAATACAGATGTAGGTGTTCCACAGGGTAGC
CAGCAGCATCCTGCGATGCAGATCCGGAACATAATGGTGCAGGGCGCTGACTTCCGCGTTTCCAGACTTT
ACGAAACACGGAAACCGAAGACCATTCATGTTGTTGCTCAGGTCGCAGACGTTTTGCAGCAGCAGTCGCT
TCACGTTCGCTCGCGTATCGGTGATTCATTCTGCTAACCAGTAAGGCAACCCCGCCAGCCTAGCCGGGTC
CTCAACGACAGGAGCACGATCATGCGCACCCGTGGCCAGGACCCAACGCTGCCCGAAATT
Features (pLannotate 1.2.2; 16 found; start..end, strand, type, name):
      3..80      +  promoter       lacIq promoter: lacI (mutant); In the lacIq allele, a single base change in the promoter boosts expression of the lacI gene about 10-fold.
     81..1163    +  CDS            lacI: lac repressor; lacI; The lac repressor binds to the lac operator to inhibit transcription in E. coli. This inhibition can be relieved by adding lactose or isopropyl-β-D-thiogalactopyranoside (IPTG).
   1176..1197    +  protein_bind   CAP binding site: CAP binding activates transcription in the presence of cAMP. E. coli catabolite activator protein
   1216..1233    +  promoter       tet promoter (fragment): E. coli promoter for tetracycline efflux protein gene
   1406..1434    +  promoter       tac promoter: strong E. coli promoter; hybrid between the trp and lac UV5 promoters
   1442..1458    +  protein_bind   lac operator: The lac repressor binds to the lac operator to inhibit transcription in E. coli. This inhibition can be relieved by adding lactose or isopropyl-β-D-thiogalactopyranoside (IPTG). lac repressor encoded by lacI
   1528..2628    +  CDS            MBP: maltose binding protein from E. coli; malE (mutated); This version of the gene does not encode a signal sequence, so MBP will remain in the cytosol.
   3096..3182    +  terminator     rrnB T1 terminator: Escherichia coli rrnB; transcription terminator T1 from the E. coli rrnB gene
   3274..3301    +  terminator     rrnB T2 terminator: transcription terminator T2 from the E. coli rrnB gene
   3348..3419    +  promoter       AmpR promoter: bla
   3420..4280    +  CDS            AmpR: β-lactamase; bla; confers resistance to ampicillin, carbenicillin, and related antibiotics
   4368..4956    +  rep_origin     ori: high-copy-number ColE1/pMB1/pBR322/pUC origin of replication
   5142..5194    -  misc_feature   bom (fragment): basis of mobility region from pBR322
   5205..5224    -  misc_feature   bom (fragment): basis of mobility region from pBR322
   5326..5517    -  CDS            rop: Rop protein, which maintains plasmids at low copy number; rop
   5534..5914    +  CDS            YPB1_ECOLX: Protein predicted: Swiss-Prot protein existence level 4. From Escherichia coli.
