[The description below was written by a language model from this plasmid's Addgene catalogue record and pLannotate feature annotations shown in this document.]
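Description:
pMAL-c5X-AB12 is a bacterial expression plasmid built on the commercial pMAL-c5X backbone and designed to produce a maltose-binding protein fusion, malE-AB12, in E. coli. It replicates from a ColE1/pMB1-family origin. The annotation tool labels this origin generically as high copy, but the plasmid also carries the rop gene and pBR322-derived bom fragments, which is consistent with the catalogue's low copy number designation. Selection is by ampicillin through the bla (β-lactamase) gene under its own promoter.

Expression is driven by the strong hybrid tac promoter followed by a lac operator. The plasmid also supplies the lac repressor from a lacI gene under the up-mutated lacIq promoter, so transcription stays repressed until it is induced with IPTG or lactose. The malE coding region lacks a signal sequence, so the fusion remains in the cytoplasm. According to the record, MBP is followed by a Factor Xa cleavage site upstream of the synthetic AB12 insert, which was introduced by Gibson assembly, and the protein ends in a C-terminal His6 tag. The feature table does not annotate AB12, the protease site or the His tag. The insert presumably lies in the unannotated stretch between the end of MBP and the tandem rrnB T1 and T2 terminators that close the transcription unit.

The record does not state what AB12 encodes beyond its being synthetic. The associated publication concerns codon scrambling to enable synthesis and amplification of genes for repetitive proteins, which suggests AB12 is one such design. MBP would allow amylose-affinity purification and may improve solubility, His6 allows metal-affinity purification, and Factor Xa can release the AB12 portion from MBP.
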