Addgene plasmid #67005: pMAL-c5X-AB12
Purpose: Expresses malE-AB12 in E. coli
Depositing lab: Ashutosh Chilkoti. Depositing organization: Duke University. Publication: Combinatorial codon scrambling enables scalable gene synthesis and amplification of repetitive proteins. Tang NC, Chilkoti A. Nat Mater. 2016 Jan 4. doi: 10.1038/nmat4521. PubMed 26726995.
Backbone
  Vector backbone: pMAL-c5X
  Backbone manufacturer: New England Biolabs
  Backbone size w/o insert (bp): 5677
  Vector type: Bacterial Expression
Growth in bacteria
  Bacterial resistance: Ampicillin, 100 μg/mL
  Growth temperature: 30°C
  Growth strain: DH5alpha
  Copy number: Low Copy
Gene/Insert
  Gene/Insert name: malE-AB12
  Species: Synthetic
  Promoter: tac
  Tag / fusion protein: malE-Factor Xa (N terminal on backbone); His6 (C terminal on backbone)
  Cloning method: Gibson Cloning
  Sequencing primers: 5′ GGTCGTCAGACTGTCGATGAAGCC; 3′ TGTCCTACTCAGGAGAGCGTTCAC
Terms and licenses: Academic/Nonprofit Terms; Industry Terms: Not Available to Industry
How to cite: pMAL-c5X-AB12 was a gift from Ashutosh Chilkoti (Addgene plasmid # 67005 ; http://n2t.net/addgene:67005 ; RRID:Addgene_67005)
