>Addgene plasmid #67005 | pMAL-c5X-AB12 | addgene partial sequence | sequence record 118487 | MBP-F 5'-GATGAAGCCCTGAAAGACGCGCAG-3'
AACAATAACAATAACAACAACCTCGGGATCGAGGGAAGGTCTTCCGGTTTCGGCGGTATGGGTGGCGGTA
ATGCTGGGTTTGGGGGAATGGGTGGAGGCAAAGCAGGTTTTGGAGGCATGGGCGGCGGAAATGCCGGATT
CGGTGGCATGGGTGGTGGGAACGCGGGCTTCGGTGGAATGGGTGGGGGCAAGGCAGGGTTCGGTGGTATG
GGTGGTGGTAACGCCGGTTTTGGTGGGATGGGTGGTGGAAACGCTGGATTTGGCGGGATGGGTGGGGGAA
AGGCTGGTTTCGGTGGGATGGGCGGTGGTAATGCGGGTTTTGGCGGAATGGGTGGTGGCAATGCAGGATT
TGGTGGTATGGGCGGTGGAAAAGCTGGCTTTGGTGGAATGGGCGGGGGCAACGCAGGCTCGGGACATCAT
CACCACCATCATTAATAATGAAGCTTCAAATAAAACGAAAGGCTCAGTCGAAAGACTGGGCCTTTCGTTT
TATCTGTTGTTTGTCGGTGAACGCTCTCCTGAGTAGGACAAATCCGCCGGGAGCGGATTTGAACGTTGCG
AAGCAACGGCCCGGAGGGTGGC
