>Addgene plasmid #67005 | pMAL-c5X-AB12 | addgene partial sequence | sequence record 118494 | Amp-R 5'-ATAATACCGCGCCACATAGC-3'
ATCCAGTTCGATGTAACCCACTCGTGCACCCAACTGATCTTCAGCATCTTTTACTTTCACCAGCGTTTCT
GGGTGAGCAAAAACAGGAAGGCAAAATGCCGCAAAAAAGGGAATAAGGGCGACACGGAAATGTTGAATAC
TCATACTCTTCCTTTTTCAATATTATTGAAGCATTTATCAGGGTTATTGTCTCATGAGCGGATACATATT
TGAATGTATTTAGAAAAATAAACAACGGACCGAAAGAGTTTGTAGAAACGCAAAAAGGCCATCCGTCAGG
ATGGCCTTCTGCTTAATTTGATGCCTGGCAGTTTATGGCGGGCGTCCTGCCCGCCACCCTCCGGGCCGTT
GCTTCGCAACGTTCAAATCCGCTCCCGGCGGATTTGTCCTACTCAGGAGAGCGTTCACCGACAAACAACA
GATAAAACGAAAGGCCCAGTCTTTCGACTGAGCCTTTCGTTTTATTTGAAGCTTCATTATTAATGATGGT
GGTGATGATGTCCCGAGCCTGCGTTGCCCCCGCCCATTCCA
